>Addgene plasmid #146930 | pnYC-NvH_M | depositor full sequence | sequence record 289377 | Full Sequence
GGTATGGCAATGAAAGACGGTGAGCTGGTGATATGGGATAGTGTTCACCCTTGTTACACCGTTTTCCATG
AGCAAACTGAAACGTTTTCATCGCTCTGGAGTGAATACCACGACGATTTCCGGCAGTTTCTACACATATA
TTCGCAAGATGTGGCGTGTTACGGTGAAAACCTGGCCTATTTCCCTAAAGGGTTTATTGAGAATATGTTT
TTCGTCTCAGCCAATCCCTGGGTGAGTTTCACCAGTTTTGATTTAAACGTGGCCAATATGGACAACTTCT
TCGCCCCCGTTTTCACCATGGGCAAATATTATACGCAAGGCGACAAGGTGCTGATGCCGCTGGCGATTCA
GGTTCATCATGCCGTCTGTGATGGCTTCCATGTCGGCAGAATGCTTAATGAATTACAACAGTACTGCGAT
GAGTGGCAGGGCGGGGCGTAATTTTTTTAAGGCAGTTATTGGTGCCCTTAAACGCCTGGTGCTACGCCTG
AATAAGTGATAATAAGCGGATGAATGGCAGAAATTCGAAAGCAAATTCGACCCGGTCGTCGGTTCAGGGC
AGGGTCGTTAAATAGCCGCTTATGTCTATTGCTGGTTTACCGGTTTATTGACTACCGGAAGCAGTGTGAC
CGTGTGCTTCTCAAATGCCTGAGGCCAGTTTGCTCAGGCTCTCCCCGTGGAGGTAATAATTGACGATATG
ATCATTTATTCTGCCTCCCAGAGCCTGATAAAAACGGTTAGCGCTTCGTTAATACAGATGTAGGTGTTCC
ACAGGGTAGCCAGCAGCATCCTGCGATGCAGATCCGGAACATAATGGTGCAGGGCGCTTGTTTCGGCGTG
GGTATGGTGGCAGGCCCCGTGGCCGGGGGACTGTTGGGCGCTGCCGGCACCTGTCCTACGAGTTGCATGA
TAAAGAAGACAGTCATAAGTGCGGCGACGATAGTCATGCCCCGCGCCCACCGGAAGGAGCTACCGGACAG
CGGTGCGGACTGTTGTAACTCAGAATAAGAAATGAGGCCGCTCATGGCGTTGACTCTCAGTCATAGTATC
GTGGTATCACCGGTTGGTTCCACTCTCTGTTGCGGGCAACTTCAGCAGCACGTAGGGGACTTCCGCGTTT
CCAGACTTTACGAAACACGGAAACCGAAGACCATTCATGTTGTTGCTCAGGTCGCAGACGTTTTGCAGCA
GCAGTCGCTTCACGTTCGCTCGCGTATCGGTGATTCATTCTGCTAACCAGTAAGGCAACCCCGCCAGCCT
AGCCGGGTCCTCAACGACAGGAGCACGATCATGCGCACCCGTGGCCAGGACCCAACGCTGCCCGAGATGC
GCCGCGTGCGGCTGCTGGAGATGGCGGACGCGATGGATATGTTCTGCCAAGGGTTGGTTTGCGCATTCAC
AGTTCTCCGCAAGAATTGATTGGCTCCAATTCTTGGAGTGGTGAATCCGTTAGCGAGGTGCCGCCGGCTT
CCATTCAGGTCGAGGTGGCCCGGCTCCATGCACCGCGACGCAACGCGGGGAGGCAGACAAGGTATAGGGC
GGCGCCTACAATCCATGCCAACCCGTTCCATGTGCTCGCCGAGGCGGCATAAATCGCCGTGACGATCAGC
GGTCCAGTGATCGAAGTTAGGCTGGTAAGAGCCGCGAGCGATCCTTGAAGCTGTCCCTGATGGTCGTCAT
CTACCTGCCTGGACAGCATGGCCTGCAACGCGGGCATCCCGATGCCGCCGGAAGCGAGAAGAATCATAAT
GGGGAAGGCCATCCAGCCTCGCGTCGCGAACGCCAGCAAGACGTAGCCCAGCGCGTCGGCCGCCATGCCG
GCGATAATGGCCTGCTTCTCGCCGAAACGTTTGGTGGCGGGACCAGTGACGAAGGCTTGAGCGAGGGCGT
GCAAGATTCCGAATACCGCAAGCGACAGGCCGATCATCGTCGCGCTCCAGCGAAAGCGGTCCTCGCCGAA
AATGACCCAGAGCGCTGCCGGCACCTGTCCTACGAGTTGCATGATAAAGAAGACAGTCATAAGTGCGGCG
ACGATAGTCATGCCCCGCGCCCACCGGAAGGAGCTGACTGGGTTGAAGGCTCTCAAGGGCATCGGTCGAC
GCTCTCCCTTATGCGACTCCTGCATTAGGAAGCAGCCCAGTAGTAGGTTGAGGCCGTTGAGCACCGCCGC
CGCAAGGAATGGTGCATGCAAGGAGATGGCGCCCAACAGTCCCCCGGCCACGGGGCCTGCCACCATACCC
ACGCCGAAACAAGCGCTCATGAGCCCGAAGTGGCGAGCCCGATCTTCCCCATCGGTGATGTCGGCGATAT
AGGCGCCAGCAACCGCACCTGTGGCGCCGGTGATGCCGGCCACGATGCGTCCGGCGTAGAGGATCAGACT
AAGATCTCGATCCCGCGAAATTAATACGACTCACTATAGGGGAATTGTGAGCGGATAACAATTCCCCACT
AGTAATAATTTTGTTTAACTTTAAGAAGGAGATATACCATGGGCAGCAGCCATCATCATCATCATCACAG
CAGCGGTACCGGCAGCGGCGAAAACCTTTACTTCCAGGGCCATATGCTCGAGCTTAAGCAATTGGGATCC
TAATAGTCTAGAGCTAGCCCTAGGAGATCCGGCTGCTAACAAAGCCCGAAAGGAAGCTGAGTTGGCTGCT
GCCACCGCTGAGCAATAACTAGCATAACCCCTTGGGGCCTCTAAACGGGTCTTGAGGGGTTTTTTGCTGA
AAGGAGGAACTATATCCGGATATCCCGCAAGAGGCCCGGCAGTACCGGCATAACCAAGCCTATGCCTACA
GCATCCAGGGTGACGGTGCCGAGGATGACGATGAGCGCATTGTTAGATTTCATACACGGTGCCTGACTGC
GTTAGCAATTTAACTGTGATAAACTACCGCATTAAAGCTTATCGATGATAAGCTGTCAAACATGAGAATT
ACAACTTATATCGTATGGGGCTGACTTCAGGTGCTACATTTGAAGAGATAAATTGCACTGAAATCAAGAA
ATATTTTATCTGATTAATAAGATGATCTTCTTGAGATCGTTTTGGTCTGCGCGTAATCTCTTGCTCTGAA
AACGAAAAAACCGCCTTGCAGGGCGGTTTTTCGAAGGTTCTCTGAGCTACCAACTCTTTGAACCGAGGTA
ACTGGCTTGGAGGAGCGCAGTCACCAAAACTTGTCCTTTCAGTTTAGCCTTAACCGGCGCATGACTTCAA
GACTAACTCCTCTAAATCAATTACCAGTGGCTGCTGCCAGTGGTGCTTTTGCATGTCTTTCCGGGTTGGA
CTCAAGACGATAGTTACCGGATAAGGCGCAGCGGTCGGACTGAACGGGGGGTTCGTGCATACAGTCCAGC
TTGGAGCGAACTGCCTACCCGGAACTGAGTGTCAGGCGTGGAATGAGACAAACGCGGCCATAACAGCGGA
ATGACACCGGTAAACCGAAAGGCAGGAACAGGAGAGCGCACGAGGGAGCCGCCAGGGGGAAACGCCTGGT
ATCTTTATAGTCCTGTCGGGTTTCGCCACCACTGATTTGAGCGTCAGATTTCGTGATGCTTGTCAGGGGG
GCGGAGCCTATGGAAAAACGGCTTTGCCGCGGCCCTCTCACTTCCCTGTTAAGTATCTTCCTGGCATCTT
CCAGGAAATCTCCGCCCCGTTCGTAAGCCATTTCCGCTCGCCGCAGTCGAACGACCGAGCGTAGCGAGTC
AGTGAGCGAGGAAGCGGAATATATCCTGTATCACATATTCTGCTGACGCACCGGTGCAGCCTTTTTTCTC
CTGCCACATGAAGCACTTCACTGACACCCTCATCAGTGCCAACATAGTAAGCCAGTATACACTCCCCTAG
CGCTGATGTCCGGCGGTGCTTTTGCCGTTACGCACCACCCCGTCAGTAGCTGAACAGGAGGGACAGCTGA
TAGAAACAGAAGCCACTGGAGCACCTCAAAAACACCATCATACACTAAATCAGTAAGTTGGCAGCATCAC
CCGACGCACTTTGCGCCGAATAAATACCTGTGACGGAAGATCACTTCGCAGAATAAATAAATCCTGGTGT
CCCTGTTGATACCGGGAAGCCCTGGGCCAACTTTTGGCGAAAATGAGACGTTGATCGGCACGTAAGAGGT
TCCAACTTTCACCATAATGAAATAAGATCACTACCGGGCGTATTTTTTGAGTTATCGAGATTTTCAGGAG
CTAAGGAAGCTAAAATGGAGAAAAAAATCACTGGATATACCACCGTTGATATATCCCAATGGCATCGTAA
AGAACATTTTGAGGCATTTCAGTCAGTTGCTCAATGTACCTATAACCAGACCGTTCAGCTGGATATTACG
GCCTTTTTAAAGACCGTAAAGAAAAATAAGCACAAGTTTTATCCGGCCTTTATTCACATTCTTGCCCGCC
TGATGAATGCTCATCCGGAATTC
Features (pLannotate 1.2.2; 17 found; start..end, strand, type, name):
    739..834     -  CDS            resD (fragment): REDF_ECOLI - Also known as D. Protein inferred from homology: Swiss-Prot protein existence level 3. Acts as a repressor of transcription and as a site-specific resolvase that cleaves at the RfsF site. From Escherichia coli (strain K12).
    824..881     +  CDS            TcR (fragment): tetracycline efflux protein; tet; confers resistance to tetracycline
    878..971     -  CDS            TcR (fragment): tetracycline efflux protein; tet; confers resistance to tetracycline
   1475..2375    -  CDS            TcR (fragment): tetracycline efflux protein; tet; confers resistance to tetracycline
   2402..2420    +  promoter       T7 promoter: promoter for bacteriophage T7 RNA polymerase
   2421..2445    +  protein_bind   lac operator: The lac repressor binds to the lac operator to inhibit transcription in E. coli. This inhibition can be relieved by adding lactose or isopropyl-β-D-thiogalactopyranoside (IPTG). lac repressor encoded by lacI
   2460..2482    +  RBS            RBS: efficient ribosome binding site from bacteriophage T7 gene 10 (Olins and Rangwala, 1989)
   2501..2517    +  CDS            capTEV™ (fragment): composite tag for in vivo biotinylation, TEV protease cleavage, and 6xHis tagging
   2622..2671    +  CDS            SET1 (fragment): solubility-enhancement tag derived from T7 phage gene 10B
   2679..2726    +  terminator     T7 terminator: transcription terminator for bacteriophage T7 RNA polymerase
   2749..2853    -  CDS            TcR (fragment): tetracycline efflux protein; tet; confers resistance to tetracycline
   2901..2929    -  promoter       tet promoter: E. coli promoter for tetracycline efflux protein gene
   3041..3586    +  rep_origin     p15A ori: Plasmids containing the medium-copy-number p15A origin of replication can be propagated in E. coli cells that contain a second plasmid with the ColE1 origin.
   3674..3729    +  rep_origin     RSF ori (fragment): Plasmids containing the RSF 1030 origin of replication can be propagated in E. coli cells that contain additional plasmids with compatible origins.
   3848..3991    -  mobile_element IS1 (fragment): prokaryotic transposable element IS1
   4112..4214    +  promoter       cat promoter: promoter of the E. coli cat gene encoding chloramphenicol acetyltransferase
   4215..441     +  CDS            CmR (across the origin): chloramphenicol acetyltransferase; cat; confers resistance to chloramphenicol
