[The description below was written by a language model from this plasmid's Addgene catalogue record and pLannotate feature annotations shown in this document.]
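Description:
pnYC-NvH_M is an empty bacterial expression backbone of 4,433 nt, built on the pnYC vector and intended for T7-driven protein production in E. coli. It replicates from a p15A origin, listed in the catalogue as low copy, and is selected with chloramphenicol through a cat promoter–driven chloramphenicol acetyltransferase gene that spans the sequence origin. Because p15A is compatible with ColE1-type origins, a plasmid of this kind can be maintained alongside a second expression vector in the same cell. That fits the associated publication's theme of assembling multiprotein complexes by co-expression. Several disrupted fragments of the tetracycline efflux gene and its promoter flank the expression cassette. Short matches to IS1, resD and an RSF origin are also annotated. These look like non-functional backbone remnants, consistent with a cassette inserted into an older p15A/tetracycline-resistance cloning plasmid, although the record does not state this lineage.

The expression cassette consists of a T7 promoter followed immediately by a lac operator, so that transcription depends on T7 RNA polymerase and is repressed by lac repressor until IPTG is added. No lacI gene is annotated on the plasmid, so repressor would presumably come from the host or a partner plasmid. Downstream lie the phage T7 gene 10 ribosome binding site, a short cloning region and a T7 terminator. Just after the RBS, a very short match to a composite tag containing a 6xHis and TEV site suggests an N-terminal His-type tag. The hit is only a fragment, however, and the record does not define the tag, any protease site or the meaning of the "NvH_M" suffix. No insert is present, and users are expected to clone their own coding sequence. The depositor sequence may be theoretical rather than fully verified.
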