Addgene plasmid #146930: pnYC-NvH_M
Purpose: (Empty Backbone) Bacterial Expression vector
Depositing lab: Elisa Izaurralde. Depositing organization: Max Planck Institute for Developmental Biology. Publication: Deciphering correct strategies for multiprotein complex assembly by co-expression: application to complexes as large as the histone octamer. Diebold ML, Fribourg S, Koch M, Metzger T, Romier C. J Struct Biol. 2011 Aug;175(2):178-88. doi: 10.1016/j.jsb.2011.02.001. Epub 2011 Feb 12. PubMed 21320604.
Backbone
  Vector backbone: pnYC
  Vector type: Bacterial Expression
Growth in bacteria
  Bacterial resistance: Chloramphenicol, 25 μg/mL
  Growth temperature: 37°C
  Growth strain: DH5alpha
  Copy number: Low Copy
Gene/Insert
  Gene/Insert name: None
Terms and licenses: Academic/Nonprofit Terms; Industry Terms: Not Available to Industry
Depositor comments: Plasmids from this collection were made available to the research community and donated after the lab closed. Please note that the sequence provided by the depositing laboratory may be theoretical/predicted or based on Sanger sequencing results. There may be discrepancies between sequencing results obtained by Addgene and the depositor sequence. If an Addgene verified sequence is not available, please contact before placing your order to request that our lab fully sequence the plasmid.
How to cite: pnYC-NvH_M was a gift from Elisa Izaurralde (Addgene plasmid # 146930 ; http://n2t.net/addgene:146930 ; RRID:Addgene_146930)
